>Addgene plasmid #181985 | pET28b-miniE-DBCO | addgene full sequence | sequence record 357290 | Addgene NGS Result
GCCCTTCACCGCCTGGCCCTGAGAGAGTTGCAGCAAGCGGTCCACGCTGGTTTGCCCCAGCAGGCGAAAA
TCCTGTTTGATGGTGGTTAACGGCGGGATATAACATGAGCTGTCTTCGGTATCGTCGTATCCCACTACCG
AGATATCCGCACCAACGCGCAGCCCGGACTCGGTAATGGCGCGCATTGCGCCCAGCGCCATCTGATCGTT
GGCAACCAGCATCGCAGTGGGAACGATGCCCTCATTCAGCATTTGCATGGTTTGTTGAAAACCGGACATG
GCACTCCAGTCGCCTTCCCGTTCCGCTATCGGCTGAATTTGATTGCGAGTGAGATATTTATGCCAGCCAG
CCAGACGCAGACGCGCCGAGACAGAACTTAATGGGCCCGCTAACAGCGCGATTTGCTGGTGACCCAATGC
GACCAGATGCTCCACGCCCAGTCGCGTACCGTCTTCATGGGAGAAAATAATACTGTTGATGGGTGTCTGG
TCAGAGACATCAAGAAATAACGCCGGAACATTAGTGCAGGCAGCTTCCACAGCAATGGCATCCTGGTCAT
CCAGCGGATAGTTAATGATCAGCCCACTGACGCGTTGCGCGAGAAGATTGTGCACCGCCGCTTTACAGGC
TTCGACGCCGCTTCGTTCTACCATCGACACCACCACGCTGGCACCCAGTTGATCGGCGCGAGATTTAATC
GCCGCGACAATTTGCGACGGCGCGTGCAGGGCCAGACTGGAGGTGGCAACGCCAATCAGCAACGACTGTT
TGCCCGCCAGTTGTTGTGCCACGCGGTTGGGAATGTAATTCAGCTCCGCCATCGCCGCTTCCACTTTTTC
CCGCGTTTTCGCAGAAACGTGGCTGGCCTGGTTCACCACGCGGGAAACGGTCTGATAAGAGACACCGGCA
TACTCTGCGACATCGTATAACGTTACTGGTTTCACATTCACCACCCTGAATTGACTCTCTTCCGGGCGCT
ATCATGCCATACCGCGAAAGGTTTTGCGCCATTCGATGGTGTCCGGGATCTCGACGCTCTCCCTTATGCG
ACTCCTGCATTAGGAAGCAGCCCAGTAGTAGGTTGAGGCCGTTGAGCACCGCCGCCGCAAGGAATGGTGC
ATGCAAGGAGATGGCGCCCAACAGTCCCCCGGCCACGGGGCCTGCCACCATACCCACGCCGAAACAAGCG
CTCATGAGCCCGAAGTGGCGAGCCCGATCTTCCCCATCGGTGATGTCGGCGATATAGGCGCCAGCAACCG
CACCTGTGGCGCCGGTGATGCCGGCCACGATGCGTCCGGCGTAGAGGATCGAGATCTCGATCCCGCGAAA
TTAATACGACTCACTATAGGGGAATTGTGAGCGGATAACAATTCCCCTCTAGAAATAATTTTGTTTAACT
TTAAGAAGGAGATATACCATGGGTTCTTCTCTGGAAATCGAAGCGGCGTTCCTGGAACGTGAAAACACCG
CGCTCGAAACCCGTGTTGCGGAACTGCGTCAGCGTGTTCAGCGTCTGCGTAACGAATACGGTCCGCTGGG
TGGTGGTGCGGCTGCATGGGGTCTGTGCTACCCGTGGGTTTACGGTCTCGAGCACCACCACCACCACCAC
TGAGATCCGGCTGCTAACAAAGCCCGAAAGGAAGCTGAGTTGGCTGCTGCCACCGCTGAGCAATAACTAG
CATAACCCCTTGGGGCCTCTAAACGGGTCTTGAGGGGTTTTTTGCTGAAAGGAGGAACTATATCCGGATT
GGCGAATGGG
[124 nt withheld, positions 1761-1884]
C
[91 nt withheld, positions 1886-1976]
A
[49 nt withheld, positions 1978-2026]
CCTTTGACGTTGGAGTCCACGTTCTTT
[37 nt withheld, positions 2054-2090]
ACCCTATCTCGGTCTATTCTTTTGATTTATAAGGGATTTTGCCGATTTCGGCCTATTGGTTAAAAAATGA
GCTGATTTAACAAAAATTTAACGCGAATTTTAACAAAATATTAACGCTTACAATTTAGGTGGCACTTTTC
GGGGAAATGTGCGCGGAACCCCTATTTGTTTATTTTTCTAAATACATTCAAATATGTATCCGCTCATGAA
TTAATTCTTAGAAAAACTCATCGAGCATCAAATGAAACTGCAATTTATTCATATCAGGATTATCAATACC
ATATTTTTGAAAAAGCCGTTTCTGTAATGAAGGAGAAAACTCACCGAGGCAGTTCCATAGGATGGCAAGA
TCCTGGTATCGGTCTGCGATTCCGACTCGTCCAACATCAATACAACCTATTAATTTCCCCTCGTCAAAAA
TAAGGTTATCAAGTGAGAAATCACCATGAGTGACGACTGAATCCGGTGAGAATGGCAAAAGTTTATGCAT
TTCTTTCCAGACTTGTTCAACAGGCCAGCCATTACGCTCGTCATCAAAATCACTCGCATCAACCAAACCG
TTATTCATTCGTGATTGCGCCTGAGCGAGACGAAATACGCGATCGCTGTTAAAAGGACAATTACAAACAG
GAATCGAATGCAACCGGCGCAGGAACACTGCCAGCGCATCAACAATATTTTCACCTGAATCAGGATATTC
TTCTAATACCTGGAATGCTGTTTTCCCGGGGATCGCAGTGGTGAGTAACCATGCATCATCAGGAGTACGG
ATAAAATGCTTGATGGTCGGAAGAGGCATAAATTCCGTCAGCCAGTTTAGTCTGACCATCTCATCTGTAA
CATCATTGGCAACGCTACCTTTGCCATGTTTCAGAAACAACTCTGGCGCATCGGGCTTCCCATACAATCG
ATAGATTGTCGCACCTGATTGCCCGACATTATCGCGAGCCCATTTATACCCATATAAATCAGCATCCATG
TTGGAATTTAATCGCGGCCTAGAGCAAGACGTTTCCCGTTGAATATGGCTCATAACACCCCTTGTATTAC
TGTTTATGTAAGCAGACAGTTTTATTGTTCATGACCAAAATCCCTTAACGTGAGTTTTCGTTCCACTGAG
CGTCAGACCCCGTAGAAAAGATCAAAGGATCTTCTTGAGATCCTTTTTTTCTGCGCGTAATCTGCTGCTT
GCAAACAAAAAAACCACCGCTACCAGCGGTGGTTTGTTTGCCGGATCAAGAGCTACCAACTCTTTTTCCG
AAGGTAACTGGCTTCAGCAGAGCGCAGATACCAAATACTGTCCTTCTAGTGTAGCCGTAGTTAGGCCACC
ACTTCAAGAACTCTGTAGCACCGCCTACATACCTCGCTCTGCTAATCCTGTTACCAGTGGCTGCTGCCAG
TGGCGATAAGTCGTGTCTTACCGGGTTGGACTCAAGACGATAGTTACCGGATAAGGCGCAGCGGTCGGGC
TGAACGGGGGGTTCGTGCACACAGCCCAGCTTGGAGCGAACGACCTACACCGAACTGAGATACCTACAGC
GTGAGCTATGAGAAAGCGCCACGCTTCCCGAAGGGAGAAAGGCGGACAGGTATCCGGTAAGCGGCAGGGT
CGGAACAGGAGAGCGCACGAGGGAGCTTCCAGGGGGAAACGCCTGGTATCTTTATAGTCCTGTCGGGTTT
CGCCACCTCTGACTTGAGCGTCGATTTTTGTGATGCTCGTCAGGGGGGCGGAGCCTATGGAAAAACGCCA
GCAACGCGGCCTTTTTACGGTTCCTGGCCTTTTGCTGGCCTTTTGCTCACATGTTCTTTCCTGCGTTATC
CCCTGATTCTGTGGATAACCGTATTACCGCCTTTGAGTGAGCTGATACCGCTCGCCGCAGCCGAACGACC
GAGCGCAGCGAGTCAGTGAGCGAGGAAGCGGAAGAGCGCCTGATGCGGTATTTTCTCCTTACGCATCTGT
GCGGTATTTCACACCGCAATGGTGCACTCTCAGTACAATCTGCTCTGATGCCGCATAGTTAAGCCAGTAT
ACACTCCGCTATCGCTACGTGACTGGGTCATGGCTGCGCCCCGACACCCGCCAACACCCGCTGACGCGCC
CTGACGGGCTTGTCTGCTCCCGGCATCCGCTTACAGACAAGCTGTGACCGTCTCCGGGAGCTGCATGTGT
CAGAGGTTTTCACCGTCATCACCGAAACGCGCGAGGCAGCTGCGGTAAAGCTCATCAGCGTGGTCGTGAA
GCGATTCACAGATGTCTGCCTGTTCATCCGCGTCCAGCTCGTTGAGTTTCTCCAGAAGCGTTAATGTCTG
GCTTCTGATAAAGCGGGCCATGTTAAGGGCGGTTTTTTCCTGTTTGGTCACTGATGCCTCCGTGTAAGGG
GGATTTCTGTTCATGGGGGTAATGATACCGATGAAACGAGAGAGGATGCTCACGATACGGGTTACTGATG
ATGAACATGCCCGGTTACTGGAACGTTGTGAGGGTAAACAACTGGCGGTATGGATGCGGCGGGACCAGAG
AAAAATCACTCAGGGTCAATGCCAGCGCTTCGTTAATACAGATGTAGGTGTTCCACAGGGTAGCCAGCAG
CATCCTGCGATGCAGATCCGGAACATAATGGTGCAGGGCGCTGACTTCCGCGTTTCCAGACTTTACGAAA
CACGGAAACCGAAGACCATTCATGTTGTTGCTCAGGTCGCAGACGTTTTGCAGCAGCAGTCGCTTCACGT
TCGCTCGCGTATCGGTGATTCATTCTGCTAACCAGTAAGGCAACCCCGCCAGCCTAGCCGGGTCCTCAAC
GACAGGAGCACGATCATGCGCACCCGTGGGGCCGCCATGCCGGCGATAATGGCCTGCTTCTCGCCGAAAC
GTTTGGTGGCGGGACCAGTGACGAAGGCTTGAGCGAGGGCGTGCAAGATTCCGAATACCGCAAGCGACAG
GCCGATCATCGTCGCGCTCCAGCGAAAGCGGTCCTCGCCGAAAATGACCCAGAGCGCTGCCGGCACCTGT
CCTACGAGTTGCATGATAAAGAAGACAGTCATAAGTGCGGCGACGATAGTCATGCCCCGCGCCCACCGGA
AGGAGCTGACTGGGTTGAAGGCTCTCAAGGGCATCGGTCGAGATCCCGGTGCCTAATGAGTGAGCTAACT
TACATTAATTGCGTTGCGCTCACTGCCCGCTTTCCAGTCGGGAAACCTGTCGTGCCAGCTGCATTAATGA
ATCGGCCAACGCGCGGGGAGAGGCGGTTTGCGTATTGGGCGCCAGGGTGGTTTTTCTTTTCACCAGTGAG
ACGGGCAACAGCTGATT
Features (pLannotate 1.2.2; 19 found; start..end, strand, type, name):
    946..1023    -  promoter       lacI promoter: lacI
   1031..1310    -  CDS            TcR (fragment): tetracycline efflux protein; tet; confers resistance to tetracycline
   1332..1350    +  promoter       T7 promoter: promoter for bacteriophage T7 RNA polymerase
   1351..1375    +  protein_bind   lac operator: The lac repressor binds to the lac operator to inhibit transcription in E. coli. This inhibition can be relieved by adding lactose or isopropyl-β-D-thiogalactopyranoside (IPTG). lac repressor encoded by lacI
   1390..1412    +  RBS            RBS: efficient ribosome binding site from bacteriophage T7 gene 10 (Olins and Rangwala, 1989)
   1437..1538    +  CDS            Tef (fragment): TEF_RAT - Experimental evidence at protein level: Swiss-Prot protein existence level 1. Transcription factor that binds to and transactivates the TSHB promoter. Binds to a minimal DNA-binding sequence 5'- [TC][AG][AG]TTA[TC][AG]-3'. From Rattus norvegicus (Rat).
   1593..1610    +  CDS            9xHis (fragment): 9xHis affinity tag
   1620..1669    +  CDS            SET1 (fragment): solubility-enhancement tag derived from T7 phage gene 10B
   1677..1724    +  terminator     T7 terminator: transcription terminator for bacteriophage T7 RNA polymerase
   1761..2189    +  rep_origin     f1 ori (sequence partly withheld): f1 bacteriophage origin of replication; arrow indicates direction of (+) strand synthesis
   2242..2299    +  promoter       AmpR promoter (fragment): bla
   2308..3123    -  CDS            KanR: aminoglycoside phosphotransferase; aph(3')-Ia; confers resistance to kanamycin in bacteria or G418 (Geneticin®) in eukaryotes
   3245..3833    +  rep_origin     ori: high-copy-number ColE1/pMB1/pBR322/pUC origin of replication
   4019..4158    -  misc_feature   bom: basis of mobility region from pBR322
   4260..4451    -  CDS            rop: Rop protein, which maintains plasmids at low copy number; rop
   4468..4848    +  CDS            YPB1_ECOLX: Protein predicted: Swiss-Prot protein existence level 4. From Escherichia coli.
   4920..5211    -  CDS            TcR (fragment): tetracycline efflux protein; tet; confers resistance to tetracycline
   5226..5247    -  protein_bind   CAP binding site: CAP binding activates transcription in the presence of cAMP. E. coli catabolite activator protein
   5260..945     -  CDS            lacI (across the origin): lac repressor; lacI; The lac repressor binds to the lac operator to inhibit transcription in E. coli. This inhibition can be relieved by adding lactose or isopropyl-β-D-thiogalactopyranoside (IPTG).
