[The description below was written by a language model from this plasmid's Addgene catalogue record and pLannotate feature annotations shown in this document.]
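Description:
pET28b-miniE-DBCO is a bacterial expression plasmid built on the Novagen pET28b backbone for producing the synthetic MiniE peptide in E. coli. The sequenced record is about 5.4 kb. It is propagated through a ColE1/pBR322-type origin accompanied by the bom region and the rop gene, and it is selected with kanamycin via the aph(3')-Ia marker. The catalogue lists it as high copy, although rop normally moderates copy number in pET vectors. An f1 origin is also present, along with short tetracycline-resistance fragments that are backbone remnants rather than functional markers.

The expression cassette follows the standard pET layout. A T7 promoter with an adjacent lac operator and the T7 gene 10 ribosome binding site drive the insert, and a T7 terminator closes the unit. The plasmid-borne lacI gene supplies repressor, so transcription depends on T7 RNA polymerase from a DE3 lysogen host such as the listed BL21(DE3) derivative and is inducible with IPTG.

The insert encodes MiniE with a C-terminal DBCO-tag and a His tag, the latter detected in the annotation as a histidine run useful for metal-affinity purification. The automated annotation labels a roughly 100 bp stretch of the coding region as a fragment of the rat transcription factor Tef. Because the insert is recorded as synthetic, this is most likely a similarity hit to the MiniE peptide rather than a genuine rat sequence. The short "SET1" fragment downstream of the His tag is probably backbone sequence. The cloning sites are not recorded.

According to the record, the purified product is used to label proteins carrying the genetically encoded MiniR tag, as part of the MiniVIPER peptide-tag system for imaging and translocating proteins in cells.
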