Addgene plasmid #181985: pET28b-miniE-DBCO
Purpose: Used to label proteins with the MiniR genetically encoded tag
Depositing lab: Kimberly Beatty. Depositing organization: Oregon Health & Science University. Publication: MiniVIPER Is a Peptide Tag for Imaging and Translocating Proteins in Cells. Doh JK, Tobin SJ, Beatty KE. Biochemistry. 2020 Aug 25;59(33):3051-3059. doi: 10.1021/acs.biochem.0c00526. Epub 2020 Aug 17. PubMed 32786411.
Backbone
  Vector backbone: pET28b
  Backbone manufacturer: Novagen
  Backbone size w/o insert (bp): 5368
  Vector type: Bacterial Expression
Growth in bacteria
  Bacterial resistance: Kanamycin, 50 μg/mL
  Growth temperature: 37°C
  Growth strain: BL21-DE3*
  Copy number: High Copy
Gene/Insert
  Gene/Insert name: MiniE-DBCO (alt name: MiniE)
  Species: Synthetic
  Tag / fusion protein: DBCO-Tag, His-Tag (C terminal on insert)
  Cloning method: Restriction Enzyme; 5′ cloning site Unknown (unknown if destroyed); 3′ cloning site Unknown (unknown if destroyed)
  Sequencing primers: 5′ T7-F; 3′ T7 REV
Terms and licenses: Academic/Nonprofit Terms; Industry Terms: Not Available to Industry
How to cite: pET28b-miniE-DBCO was a gift from Kimberly Beatty (Addgene plasmid # 181985 ; http://n2t.net/addgene:181985 ; RRID:Addgene_181985)
